Addgene plasmid #73412: pCDNA3-HA-Akt1-aa1-408
Purpose: Expresses HA tagged aa1-408 of AKT1
Depositing lab: Jie Chen. Depositing organization: University of Illinois at Urbana-Champaign. Publication: Lanthionine synthetase C-like protein 2 (LanCL2) is a novel regulator of Akt. Zeng M, van der Donk WA, Chen J. Mol Biol Cell. 2014 Dec 1;25(24):3954-61. doi: 10.1091/mbc.E14-01-0004. Epub 2014 Oct 1. PubMed 25273559.
Backbone
  Vector backbone: pCDNA3
  Backbone manufacturer: Invitrogen
  Vector type: Mammalian Expression
Growth in bacteria
  Bacterial resistance: Ampicillin, 100 μg/mL
  Growth temperature: 37°C
  Growth strain: DH5alpha
  Copy number: Unknown
Gene/Insert
  Gene/Insert name: AKT1
  Species: H. sapiens (human)
  Mutation: Expresses aa 1-408 of AKT1
  Entrez Gene: AKT1 (a.k.a. AKT, PKB, PKB-ALPHA, PRKBA, RAC, RAC-ALPHA)
  Promoter: CMV
  Tag / fusion protein: HA tag (N terminal on insert)
  Cloning method: Unknown
  Sequencing primers: 5′ CMV-F; 3′ BGH-rev
Terms and licenses: Academic/Nonprofit Terms; Industry Terms: Not Available to Industry
How to cite: pCDNA3-HA-Akt1-aa1-408 was a gift from Jie Chen (Addgene plasmid # 73412 ; http://n2t.net/addgene:73412 ; RRID:Addgene_73412)
