[The description below was written by a language model from this plasmid's Addgene catalogue record and the feature table of its GenBank file.]
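Description:
pCDNA3-HA-Akt1-aa1-408 is a mammalian expression plasmid built on the pCDNA3 backbone that drives production of a truncated form of human AKT1 (also known as PKB-alpha or RAC-alpha) from the CMV promoter. The insert encodes residues 1 to 408 of the kinase, so the C-terminal portion of the full-length protein is absent, and an HA epitope tag is fused to the N terminus to allow detection or immunoprecipitation with anti-HA antibodies. The plasmid is propagated in E. coli under ampicillin selection; its copy number is recorded as unknown. The listed sequencing primers, one in the CMV promoter and one in the BGH region, are consistent with the standard pCDNA3 arrangement in which the insert sits between the CMV promoter and a bovine growth hormone polyadenylation signal. The cloning method and sites used are not stated.

The sequence record held for this plasmid is only a partial read of 805 bp rather than the full construct. It annotates a T7 promoter, which lies just upstream of the cloning region and could support in vitro transcription with T7 RNA polymerase, followed shortly downstream by the HA tag coding sequence. No AKT1 feature, resistance gene, origin of replication or other backbone element is annotated in this fragment, so those parts rest on the catalogue fields alone.

The construct comes from a study identifying LanCL2 as a regulator of Akt. A tagged truncation like this one is typically used in transfected mammalian cells alongside other fragments or the full-length protein to map the regions needed for interaction or regulation, although the record itself states only that it expresses HA-tagged AKT1 residues 1 to 408.
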