LOCUS       Exported 805 bp ds-DNA linear SYN 14-JUN-2021
DEFINITION  Expresses HA tagged aa1-408 of AKT1.
ACCESSION   .
VERSION     .
KEYWORDS    pCDNA3-HA-Akt1-aa1-408
SOURCE      synthetic DNA construct
  ORGANISM  synthetic DNA construct
REFERENCE   1 (bases 1 to 805)
  AUTHORS   Zeng M, van der Donk WA, Chen J
  TITLE     Lanthionine synthetase C-like protein 2 (LanCL2) is a novel
            regulator of Akt.
  JOURNAL   Mol Biol Cell. 2014 Dec 1;25(24):3954-61. doi:
            10.1091/mbc.E14-01-0004. Epub 2014 Oct 1.
  PUBMED    25273559
REFERENCE   2 (bases 1 to 805)
  AUTHORS   .
  TITLE     Direct Submission
  JOURNAL   Exported Jun 14, 2021 from SnapGene Server 1.1.58
            http://www.snapgene.com
FEATURES             Location/Qualifiers
     source          1..805
                     /organism="synthetic DNA construct"
                     /mol_type="other DNA"
     primer_bind     46..65
                     /label=T7
                     /note="T7 promoter, forward primer"
     promoter        46..64
                     /label=T7 promoter
                     /note="promoter for bacteriophage T7 RNA polymerase"
     CDS             132..158
                     /codon_start=1
                     /product="HA (human influenza hemagglutinin) epitope tag"
                     /label=HA
                     /translation="YPYDVPDYA"
ORIGIN
        1 ctctctggct actagagaac ccactgctta ctggcttatc gaaattaata cgactcacta
       61 tagggagacc caagcttggt accgagctcg gatccactag taacggccgc cagtgtgctg
      121 gaattgaaat gtacccatac gacgtcccag actacgctgg gaattcaagc gacgtggcta
      181 ttgtgaagga gggttggctg cacaaacgag gggagtacat caagacctgg cggccacgct
      241 acttcctcct caagaatgat ggcaccttca ttggctacaa ggagcggccg caggatgtgg
      301 accaacgtga ggctcccctc aacaacttct ctgtggcgca gtgccagctg atgaagacgg
      361 agcggccccg gcccaacacc ttcatcatcc gctgcctgca gtggaccact gtcatcgaac
      421 gcaccttcca tgtggagact cctgaggagc gggaggagtg gacaaccgcc atccagactg
      481 tggctgacgg cctcaagaag caggaggagg aggagatgga cttccggtcg ggctcaccca
      541 gtgacaactc aggggctgaa gagatggagg tgtccctggc caagcccaag caccgcgtga
      601 ccatgaacga gtttgagtac ctgaagctgc tgggcaaggg cactttcggc aaggtgatcc
      661 tggtgaagga gaaggccaca ggccgctact acgccatgaa gatcctcaag aaggaagtca
      721 tcgtggccaa ggacgaggtg gcccacacac tcaccgagaa ccgcgtcctg cagaactcca
      781 ggcacccctt cctcacagcc ctgaa
//
