>Addgene plasmid #73412 | pCDNA3-HA-Akt1-aa1-408 | addgene partial sequence | sequence record 142547 | BGH-rev 5'-TAGAAGGCACAGTCGAGG-3'
TATAGAATAGGGCCCTCTAGATGCATGCTCGAGCTAAAAGAAGCGATGCTGCATGATCTCCTTGGCGTCC
TCGGAGCCCCCGCCAAGCCTCTGCTTGGGGTCCTTCTTGAGCAGCCCTGAAAGCAAGGACTTGGCCTCGG
GACCAAGCGTGCGCGGGAAGCGGATCTCCTCCATGAGGATGAGCTCAAAAAGCTTCTCATGGTCCTGGTT
GTAGAAGGGCAGGCGACCGCACATCATCTCGTACATGACCACGCCCAGCCCCCACCAGTCCACTGCACGG
CCGTAGTCATTGTCCTCCAGCACCTCGGGGGCCAGGTACTCAGGTGTGCCGCAAAAGGTCTTCATGGTGG
CACCGTCCTTGATCCCCTCCTTGCACAGCCCGAAGTCTGTGATCTTAATGTGCCCGTCCTTGTCCAGCAT
GAGGTTCTCCAGCTTGAGGTCCCGGTACACCACGTTCTTCTCCGAGTGCAGGTAGTCCAGGGCTGACACA
ATCTCAGCGCCATAGAAGCGGGCCCGGTCCTCGGAGAACACACGCTCCCGGGACAGGTGGAAGAACAGCT
CGCCCCCGTTGGCGTACTCCATGACAAAGCAGAGGCGGTCGTGGGTCTGGAAAGAGTACTTCAGGGCTGT
GAGGAAGGGGTGCCTGGAGTTCTGCAGGACGCGGTTCTCGGTGAGTGTGTGGGCCACCTCGTCCTTGGCC
ACGATGACTTCCTTCTTGAGGATCTTCATGGCGTAGTAGCGGCCTGTGGCCTTCTCCTTCACCAGGATCA
CCTTGCCGAAAGTGCCCTTGCCCAGCAGCTTCAGGTACTCAAACTCGTTCATGGTCACGCGGTGCTTGGG
CTTGGCCAGGGACACCTCCATCTCTTCAGCCCCTGAGTTGTCACTGGGTGAGCCCGACCGGAAGTCCATC
TCCTCCTCCTCCTGCT
